Addgene plasmid #19555: pcDNA5/FRT/TO HIS DNAJB6b
Depositing lab: Harm Kampinga. Depositing organization: University Medical Center Groningen. Publication: Computational analysis of the human HSPH/HSPA/DNAJ family and cloning of a human HSPH/HSPA/DNAJ expression library. Hageman J, Kampinga HH. Cell Stress Chaperones. 2009 Jan;14(1):1-21. doi: 10.1007/s12192-008-0060-2. Epub 2008 Aug 7. PubMed 18686016.
Backbone
  Vector backbone: pcDNA5/FRT/TO
  Backbone manufacturer: Invitrogen
  Backbone size w/o insert (bp): 5137
  Vector type: Mammalian Expression
  Selectable markers: Hygromycin
Growth in bacteria
  Bacterial resistance: Ampicillin, 100 μg/mL
  Growth temperature: 37°C
  Growth strain: DH5alpha
  Copy number: High Copy
Gene/Insert
  Gene/Insert name: DNAJB6b (alt name: DNAJB6b)
  Species: H. sapiens (human)
  Insert size (bp): 758
  Tag / fusion protein: His (N terminal on backbone)
  Cloning method: Restriction Enzyme; 5′ cloning site BamHI (not destroyed); 3′ cloning site NotI (not destroyed)
  Sequencing primers: 5′ LNCX; 3′ BGH-rev
Terms and licenses: Academic/Nonprofit Terms; Industry Terms: Not Available to Industry
Depositor comments: Part of the HSP40 gene family Disclaimer: For cloning the various HSP genes, the Stratagene reference RNA for cDNA synthesis was used and genes were amplified from this mixture that originates from 10 different cell lines from different somatic origin and ultimately coming from 10 different individuals. This strategy was used to maximize the chance for the presence of individual HSP transcripts. Users must be aware that this mixture thus represents 20 complete haploid genomes, meaning that for each individual gene there might be polymorphisms that could potentially have functional consequences. The library was sequence verified only for the presence of the correct gene.
How to cite: pcDNA5/FRT/TO HIS DNAJB6b was a gift from Harm Kampinga (Addgene plasmid # 19555 ; http://n2t.net/addgene:19555 ; RRID:Addgene_19555)
