[The description below was written by a language model from this plasmid's Addgene catalogue record and pLannotate feature annotations shown in this document.]
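Description:
pcDNA5/FRT/TO HIS DNAJB6b is a mammalian expression plasmid built on the Invitrogen pcDNA5/FRT/TO backbone and carrying the human DNAJB6 isoform b cDNA, a member of the HSP40/DNAJ co-chaperone family. In E. coli it is maintained through a high-copy ColE1/pUC-type origin and selected with ampicillin via the β-lactamase gene. Small fragments annotated as f1 ori, lac promoter/operator, lacI and ble appear to be backbone remnants rather than functional modules.

The insert, cloned between BamHI and NotI sites that are both retained, sits downstream of the CMV immediate-early enhancer and promoter. Two short tet operator matches follow the promoter, consistent with the "TO" design. In cells expressing the Tet repressor, transcription is held off until tetracycline or doxycycline is added. In cells lacking the repressor, expression is constitutive. The coding sequence is fused to a backbone-encoded N-terminal His tag and is terminated by the bovine growth hormone polyadenylation signal. An FRT site lies directly upstream of a hygromycin resistance gene that has no annotated promoter of its own and is followed by an SV40 poly(A) signal. This arrangement allows FLP-mediated integration into a host cell line carrying a genomic FRT landing site, where recombination is expected to supply the elements needed for hygromycin resistance and yield isogenic stable lines.

The plasmid belongs to a human HSPH/HSPA/DNAJ chaperone expression library, suited to transient or inducible stable expression for chaperone studies; the DNAJB6 annotation notes that isoform B suppresses polyglutamine/huntingtin aggregation. The depositor cautions that the genes were amplified from pooled reference RNA from ten cell lines, so polymorphisms may be present, and that clones were verified only for the presence of the correct gene.
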