Features (pLannotate 1.2.2; 21 found; start..end, strand, type, name):
     28..80      -  misc_feature   bom (fragment): basis of mobility region from pBR322
    235..614     +  enhancer       CMV enhancer: human cytomegalovirus immediate early enhancer
    615..818     +  promoter       CMV promoter: human cytomegalovirus (CMV) immediate early promoter
    820..839     +  promoter       PLtetO-1 promoter (fragment): modified phage lambda PL promoter with tet operator sites (Lutz and Bujard, 1997)
    841..860     +  promoter       PLtetO-1 promoter (fragment): modified phage lambda PL promoter with tet operator sites (Lutz and Bujard, 1997)
    868..901     +  promoter       TRE3GV promoter (fragment): 3rd-generation Tet-responsive promoter that can be activated by binding of Tet-On® 3G, optimized for retroviral and lentiviral vectors
   1026..1718    +  CDS            DNAJB6 (fragment): DNJB6_HUMAN - Also known as HSJ2, MRJ, MSJ1. Experimental evidence at protein level: Swiss-Prot protein existence level 1. Plays an indispensable role in the organization of KRT8/KRT18 filaments. Acts as an endogenous molecular chaperone for neuronal proteins including huntingtin. Suppresses aggregation and toxicity of polyglutamine-containing, aggregation-prone proteins. Isoform B but not isoform A inhibits huntingtin aggregation. Has a stimulatory effect on the ATPase activity of HSP70 in a dose-dependent and time-dependent manner and hence acts as a co-chaperone of HSP70. Also reduces cellu
   1802..2026    +  polyA_signal   bGH poly(A) signal: bovine growth hormone polyadenylation signal
   2030..2051    +  promoter       SV40 promoter (fragment): SV40 enhancer and early promoter
   2072..2305    +  rep_origin     f1 ori (fragment) (sequence partly withheld): f1 bacteriophage origin of replication; arrow indicates direction of (+) strand synthesis
   2310..2357    +  protein_bind   FRT: FLP-mediated recombination occurs in the 8-bp core sequence TCTAGAAA (Turan and Bode, 2011). FLP recombinase from the Saccharomyces cerevisiae 2μ plasmid
   2365..3387    +  CDS            HygR: aminoglycoside phosphotransferase from E. coli; aph(4)-Ia; confers resistance to hygromycin
   3397..3522    +  CDS            ble (fragment): BLE_KLEPN - Experimental evidence at protein level: Swiss-Prot protein existence level 1. Binding protein with a strong affinity to the bleomycin family of antibiotics. Binds to CL990; an antimitotic-antibiotic compound. From Klebsiella pneumoniae.
   3517..3638    +  polyA_signal   SV40 poly(A) signal: SV40 polyadenylation signal
   3711..3727    -  protein_bind   lac operator: The lac repressor binds to the lac operator to inhibit transcription in E. coli. This inhibition can be relieved by adding lactose or isopropyl-β-D-thiogalactopyranoside (IPTG). lac repressor encoded by lacI
   3735..3765    -  promoter       lac promoter: promoter for the E. coli lac operon
   3780..3801    -  protein_bind   CAP binding site: CAP binding activates transcription in the presence of cAMP. E. coli catabolite activator protein
   3814..3906    -  CDS            lacI (fragment): lac repressor; lacI; The lac repressor binds to the lac operator to inhibit transcription in E. coli. This inhibition can be relieved by adding lactose or isopropyl-β-D-thiogalactopyranoside (IPTG).
   4089..4677    -  rep_origin     ori: high-copy-number ColE1/pMB1/pBR322/pUC origin of replication
   4848..5708    -  CDS            AmpR: β-lactamase; bla; confers resistance to ampicillin, carbenicillin, and related antibiotics
   5709..5813    -  promoter       AmpR promoter: bla
>Addgene plasmid #19555 | pcDNA5/FRT/TO HIS DNAJB6b | depositor full sequence | sequence record 9191 | Author sequence
GACGGATCGGGAGATCTCCCGATCCCCTATGGTGCACTCTCAGTACAATCTGCTCTGATGCCGCATAGTT
AAGCCAGTATCTGCTCCCTGCTTGTGTGTTGGAGGTCGCTGAGTAGTGCGCGAGCAAAATTTAAGCTACA
ACAAGGCAAGGCTTGACCGACAATTGCATGAAGAATCTGCTTAGGGTTAGGCGTTTTGCGCTGCTTCGCG
ATGTACGGGCCAGATATACGCGTTGACATTGATTATTGACTAGTTATTAATAGTAATCAATTACGGGGTC
ATTAGTTCATAGCCCATATATGGAGTTCCGCGTTACATAACTTACGGTAAATGGCCCGCCTGGCTGACCG
CCCAACGACCCCCGCCCATTGACGTCAATAATGACGTATGTTCCCATAGTAACGCCAATAGGGACTTTCC
ATTGACGTCAATGGGTGGAGTATTTACGGTAAACTGCCCACTTGGCAGTACATCAAGTGTATCATATGCC
AAGTACGCCCCCTATTGACGTCAATGACGGTAAATGGCCCGCCTGGCATTATGCCCAGTACATGACCTTA
TGGGACTTTCCTACTTGGCAGTACATCTACGTATTAGTCATCGCTATTACCATGGTGATGCGGTTTTGGC
AGTACATCAATGGGCGTGGATAGCGGTTTGACTCACGGGGATTTCCAAGTCTCCACCCCATTGACGTCAA
TGGGAGTTTGTTTTGGCACCAAAATCAACGGGACTTTCCAAAATGTCGTAACAACTCCGCCCCATTGACG
CAAATGGGCGGTAGGCGTGTACGGTGGGAGGTCTATATAAGCAGAGCTCTCCCTATCAGTGATAGAGATC
TCCCTATCAGTGATAGAGATCGTCGACGAGCTCGTTTAGTGAACCGTCAGATCGCCTGGAGACGCCATCC
ACGCTGTTTTGACCTCCATAGAAGACACCGGGACCGATCCAGCCTCCGGACTCTAGCGTTTAAACTTAAG
CTTCTGCAGACCATGCATCATCACCATCACCATGGATCCGGAACCATGGTGGATTACTATGAAGTTCTAG
GCGTGCAGAGACATGCCTCACCCGAGGATATTAAAAAGGCATATCGGAAACTGGCACTGAAGTGGCATCC
AGATAAAAATCCTGAGAATAAAGAAGAAGCAGAGAGAAAATTCAAGCAAGTAGCGGAGGCATATGAAGTG
CTGTCGGATGCTAAGAAACGGGACATCTATGACAAATATGGCAAAGAAGGATTAAATGGTGGAGGAGGAG
GTGGAAGTCATTTTGACAGTCCATTTGAATTTGGCTTCACATTCCGTAACCCAGATGATGTCTTCAGGGA
ATTTTTTGGTGGAAGGGACCCATTTTCATTTGACTTCTTTGAAGACCCTTTTGAGGACTTCTTTGGGAAT
CGAAGGGGTCCCCGAGGAAGCAGAAGCCGAGGGACGGGGTCGTTTTTCTCTGCGTTCAGTGGATTTCCGT
CTTTTGGAAGTGGATTTTCTTCTTTTGATACAGGATTTACTTCATTTGGGTCACTAGGTCACGGGGGCCT
CACTTCATTCTCTTCCACGTCATTTGGTGGTAGTGGCATGGGCAACTTCAAATCGATATCAACTTCAACT
AAAATGGTTAATGGCAGAAAAATCACTACAAAGAGAATTGTCGAGAACGGTCAAGAAAGAGTAGAAGTTG
AAGAAGATGGCCAGTTAAAGTCCTTAACAATAAATGGTAAGGAGCAGCTGCTGCGCTTGGATAACAAGTA
AGCGGCCGCTCGAGTCTAGAGGGCCCGTTTAAACCCGCTGATCAGCCTCGACTGTGCCTTCTAGTTGCCA
GCCATCTGTTGTTTGCCCCTCCCCCGTGCCTTCCTTGACCCTGGAAGGTGCCACTCCCACTGTCCTTTCC
TAATAAAATGAGGAAATTGCATCGCATTGTCTGAGTAGGTGTCATTCTATTCTGGGGGGTGGGGTGGGGC
AGGACAGCAAGGGGGAGGATTGGGAAGACAATAGCAGGCATGCTGGGGATGCGGTGGGCTCTATGGCTTC
TGAGGCGGAAAGAACCAGCTGGGGCTCTAGGGGGTATCCCC
[124 nt withheld, positions 2072-2195]
C
[91 nt withheld, positions 2197-2287]
AGGGTGATGGTTCACGTACCTAGAAGTTCCTATTCCGAAGTTCCTATTCTCTAGAAAGTATAGGAACTTC
CTTGGCCAAAAAGCCTGAACTCACCGCGACGTCTGTCGAGAAGTTTCTGATCGAAAAGTTCGACAGCGTC
TCCGACCTGATGCAGCTCTCGGAGGGCGAAGAATCTCGTGCTTTCAGCTTCGATGTAGGAGGGCGTGGAT
ATGTCCTGCGGGTAAATAGCTGCGCCGATGGTTTCTACAAAGATCGTTATGTTTATCGGCACTTTGCATC
GGCCGCGCTCCCGATTCCGGAAGTGCTTGACATTGGGGAATTCAGCGAGAGCCTGACCTATTGCATCTCC
CGCCGTGCACAGGGTGTCACGTTGCAAGACCTGCCTGAAACCGAACTGCCCGCTGTTCTGCAGCCGGTCG
CGGAGGCCATGGATGCGATCGCTGCGGCCGATCTTAGCCAGACGAGCGGGTTCGGCCCATTCGGACCGCA
AGGAATCGGTCAATACACTACATGGCGTGATTTCATATGCGCGATTGCTGATCCCCATGTGTATCACTGG
CAAACTGTGATGGACGACACCGTCAGTGCGTCCGTCGCGCAGGCTCTCGATGAGCTGATGCTTTGGGCCG
AGGACTGCCCCGAAGTCCGGCACCTCGTGCACGCGGATTTCGGCTCCAACAATGTCCTGACGGACAATGG
CCGCATAACAGCGGTCATTGACTGGAGCGAGGCGATGTTCGGGGATTCCCAATACGAGGTCGCCAACATC
TTCTTCTGGAGGCCGTGGTTGGCTTGTATGGAGCAGCAGACGCGCTACTTCGAGCGGAGGCATCCGGAGC
TTGCAGGATCGCCGCGGCTCCGGGCGTATATGCTCCGCATTGGTCTTGACCAACTCTATCAGAGCTTGGT
TGACGGCAATTTCGATGATGCAGCTTGGGCGCAGGGTCGATGCGACGCAATCGTCCGATCCGGAGCCGGG
ACTGTCGGGCGTACACAAATCGCCCGCAGAAGCGCGGCCGTCTGGACCGATGGCTGTGTAGAAGTACTCG
CCGATAGTGGAAACCGACGCCCCAGCACTCGTCCGAGGGCAAAGGAATAGCACGTACTACGAGATTTCGA
TTCCACCGCCGCCTTCTATGAAAGGTTGGGCTTCGGAATCGTTTTCCGGGACGCCGGCTGGATGATCCTC
CAGCGCGGGGATCTCATGCTGGAGTTCTTCGCCCACCCCAACTTGTTTATTGCAGCTTATAATGGTTACA
AATAAAGCAATAGCATCACAAATTTCACAAATAAAGCATTTTTTTCACTGCATTCTAGTTGTGGTTTGTC
CAAACTCATCAATGTATCTTATCATGTCTGTATACCGTCGACCTCTAGCTAGAGCTTGGCGTAATCATGG
TCATAGCTGTTTCCTGTGTGAAATTGTTATCCGCTCACAATTCCACACAACATACGAGCCGGAAGCATAA
AGTGTAAAGCCTGGGGTGCCTAATGAGTGAGCTAACTCACATTAATTGCGTTGCGCTCACTGCCCGCTTT
CCAGTCGGGAAACCTGTCGTGCCAGCTGCATTAATGAATCGGCCAACGCGCGGGGAGAGGCGGTTTGCGT
ATTGGGCGCTCTTCCGCTTCCTCGCTCACTGACTCGCTGCGCTCGGTCGTTCGGCTGCGGCGAGCGGTAT
CAGCTCACTCAAAGGCGGTAATACGGTTATCCACAGAATCAGGGGATAACGCAGGAAAGAACATGTGAGC
AAAAGGCCAGCAAAAGGCCAGGAACCGTAAAAAGGCCGCGTTGCTGGCGTTTTTCCATAGGCTCCGCCCC
CCTGACGAGCATCACAAAAATCGACGCTCAAGTCAGAGGTGGCGAAACCCGACAGGACTATAAAGATACC
AGGCGTTTCCCCCTGGAAGCTCCCTCGTGCGCTCTCCTGTTCCGACCCTGCCGCTTACCGGATACCTGTC
CGCCTTTCTCCCTTCGGGAAGCGTGGCGCTTTCTCATAGCTCACGCTGTAGGTATCTCAGTTCGGTGTAG
GTCGTTCGCTCCAAGCTGGGCTGTGTGCACGAACCCCCCGTTCAGCCCGACCGCTGCGCCTTATCCGGTA
ACTATCGTCTTGAGTCCAACCCGGTAAGACACGACTTATCGCCACTGGCAGCAGCCACTGGTAACAGGAT
TAGCAGAGCGAGGTATGTAGGCGGTGCTACAGAGTTCTTGAAGTGGTGGCCTAACTACGGCTACACTAGA
AGAACAGTATTTGGTATCTGCGCTCTGCTGAAGCCAGTTACCTTCGGAAAAAGAGTTGGTAGCTCTTGAT
CCGGCAAACAAACCACCGCTGGTAGCGGTGGTTTTTTTGTTTGCAAGCAGCAGATTACGCGCAGAAAAAA
AGGATCTCAAGAAGATCCTTTGATCTTTTCTACGGGGTCTGACGCTCAGTGGAACGAAAACTCACGTTAA
GGGATTTTGGTCATGAGATTATCAAAAAGGATCTTCACCTAGATCCTTTTAAATTAAAAATGAAGTTTTA
AATCAATCTAAAGTATATATGAGTAAACTTGGTCTGACAGTTACCAATGCTTAATCAGTGAGGCACCTAT
CTCAGCGATCTGTCTATTTCGTTCATCCATAGTTGCCTGACTCCCCGTCGTGTAGATAACTACGATACGG
GAGGGCTTACCATCTGGCCCCAGTGCTGCAATGATACCGCGAGACCCACGCTCACCGGCTCCAGATTTAT
CAGCAATAAACCAGCCAGCCGGAAGGGCCGAGCGCAGAAGTGGTCCTGCAACTTTATCCGCCTCCATCCA
GTCTATTAATTGTTGCCGGGAAGCTAGAGTAAGTAGTTCGCCAGTTAATAGTTTGCGCAACGTTGTTGCC
ATTGCTACAGGCATCGTGGTGTCACGCTCGTCGTTTGGTATGGCTTCATTCAGCTCCGGTTCCCAACGAT
CAAGGCGAGTTACATGATCCCCCATGTTGTGCAAAAAAGCGGTTAGCTCCTTCGGTCCTCCGATCGTTGT
CAGAAGTAAGTTGGCCGCAGTGTTATCACTCATGGTTATGGCAGCACTGCATAATTCTCTTACTGTCATG
CCATCCGTAAGATGCTTTTCTGTGACTGGTGAGTACTCAACCAAGTCATTCTGAGAATAGTGTATGCGGC
GACCGAGTTGCTCTTGCCCGGCGTCAATACGGGATAATACCGCGCCACATAGCAGAACTTTAAAAGTGCT
CATCATTGGAAAACGTTCTTCGGGGCGAAAACTCTCAAGGATCTTACCGCTGTTGAGATCCAGTTCGATG
TAACCCACTCGTGCACCCAACTGATCTTCAGCATCTTTTACTTTCACCAGCGTTTCTGGGTGAGCAAAAA
CAGGAAGGCAAAATGCCGCAAAAAAGGGAATAAGGGCGACACGGAAATGTTGAATACTCATACTCTTCCT
TTTTCAATATTATTGAAGCATTTATCAGGGTTATTGTCTCATGAGCGGATACATATTTGAATGTATTTAG
AAAAATAAACAAATAGGGGTTCCGCGCACATTTCCCCGAAAAGTGCCACCTGACGTC
