>Addgene plasmid #19555 | pcDNA5/FRT/TO HIS DNAJB6b | addgene partial sequence | sequence record 25332 | 19555 with LNCX
CGCTGTTTTGACCTCCATAGAAGACACCGGGACCGATCCAGCCTCCGGACTCTAGCGTTTAAACTTAAGC
TTCTGCAGACCATGCATCATCACCATCACCATGGATCCGGAACCATGGTGGATTACTATGAAGTTCTAGG
CGTGCAGAGACATGCCTCACCCGAGGATATTAAAAAGGCATATCGGAAACTGGCACTGAAGTGGCATCCA
GATAAAAATCCTGAGAATAAAGAAGAAGCAGAGAGAAAATTCAAGCAAGTAGCGGAGGCATATGAAGTGC
TGTCGGATGCTAAGAAACGGGACATCTATGACAAATATGGCAAAGAAGGATTAAATGGTGGAGGAGGAGG
TGGAAGTCATTTTGACAGTCCATTTGAATTTGGCTTCACATTCCGTAACCCAGATGATGTCTTCAGGGAA
TTTTTTGGTGGAAGGGACCCATTTTCATTTGACTTCTTTGAAGACCCTTTTGAGGACTTCTTTGGGAATC
GAAGGGGTCCCCGAGGAAGCAGAAGCCGAGGGACGGGGTCGTTTTTCTCTGCGTTCAGTGGATTTCCGTC
TTTTGGAAGTGGATTTTCTTCTTTTGATACAGGATTTACTTCATTTGGGTCACTAGGTCACGGGGGCCTC
ACTTCATTCTCTTCCACGTCATTTGGTGGTAGTGGCATGGGCAACTTCAAATCGATATCAACTTCAACTA
AAATGGTTAATGGCAGAAAAATCACTACAAAGAGAATTGTCGAGAACGGTCAAGAAAGAGTAGAAGTTGA
AGAAGATGGCCAGTTAAAGTCCTTAACAATAAATGGTAAAGGAGCAGCTGCTGCGCT
